Addgene plasmid #144227: TFORF2751
Purpose: Lentiviral vector for overexpressing transcription factor ORFs with unique 24-bp barcodes. Barcodes facilitate identification of transcription factors in pooled screens.
Depositing lab: Feng Zhang. Depositing organization: Broad Institute. Publication: A transcription factor atlas of directed differentiation. Joung J, Ma S, Tay T, Geiger-Schuller KR, Kirchgatterer PC, Verdine VK, Guo B, Arias-Garcia MA, Allen WE, Singh A, Kuksenko O, Abudayyeh OO, Gootenberg JS, Fu Z, Macrae RK, Buenrostro JD, Regev A, Zhang F. Cell. 2023 Jan 5;186(1):209-229.e26. doi: 10.1016/j.cell.2022.11.026. PubMed 36608654.
Backbone
  Vector backbone: pLX_TRC317
  Backbone manufacturer: Broad Institute Genetic Perturbation Platform
  Backbone size w/o insert (bp): 8264
  Vector type: Mammalian Expression, Lentiviral
  Selectable markers: Puromycin
Growth in bacteria
  Bacterial resistance: Ampicillin, 100 μg/mL
  Growth temperature: 37°C
  Growth strain: NEB Stable
  Copy number: High Copy
Gene/Insert
  Gene/Insert name: ZNF444
  Species: H. sapiens (human)
  Insert size (bp): 1085
  Entrez Gene: ZNF444 (a.k.a. EZF-2, EZF2, ZSCAN17)
  Promoter: EF1a
  Cloning method: Unknown
  Sequencing primers: 5′ GGGTGGAGACTGAAGTTAGGCCAG; 3′ CACATAGCGTAAAAGGAGCAACATAG
Terms and licenses: Academic/Nonprofit Terms; Industry Terms: Not Available to Industry
Depositor comments: XM_005259035,NM_018337,XM_005259034,XM_005259036,XM_011527068,ENST00000337080 . The transcription factor ORF portion of this plasmid was synthesized by Genewiz. Please test multiple small colonies in case of plasmid recombination. To make this collection available in a timely manner, a portion of this collection was not fully sequenced by Addgene. If an Addgene verified full plasmid sequence is not available, please contact us prior to placing an order to request the full sequence.
How to cite: TFORF2751 was a gift from Feng Zhang (Addgene plasmid # 144227 ; http://n2t.net/addgene:144227 ; RRID:Addgene_144227)
