[The description below was written by a language model from this plasmid's Addgene catalogue record and pLannotate feature annotations shown in this document.]
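Description:
TFORF2751 is a third-generation-style, self-inactivating lentiviral expression plasmid built on the pLX_TRC317 backbone and carrying the human zinc-finger transcription factor ZNF444 (also known as EZF2 or ZSCAN17). It is one member of a large barcoded transcription factor ORF collection. In bacteria it is maintained through a high-copy ColE1/pUC-type origin and selected with ampicillin via the bla gene. An f1 origin and remnants of a lacZα/lac promoter cloning region flanked by T7 and T3 promoters are also present in the backbone. The depositor notes that the plasmid can recombine during propagation, as is common for LTR-containing vectors.

The viral genome is transcribed from an RSV promoter fused to a truncated HIV-1 5' LTR. It contains the Ψ packaging signal with a partial gag sequence, the RRE for Rev-dependent nuclear export, a cPPT/CTS, and a ΔU3 3' LTR that inactivates LTR promoter activity after integration, followed by an SV40 polyadenylation signal. Within this unit, an SV40 early promoter drives puromycin N-acetyltransferase for selecting transduced mammalian cells. Downstream, the strong constitutive EF-1α promoter drives the ZNF444 ORF, and a WPRE enhances transcript expression. The annotated coding region is slightly shorter than the recorded insert size. The catalogue describes a unique 24-bp barcode linked to each ORF, but the feature table does not annotate it, so its exact position is not stated; a short U6 promoter fragment lies between the ORF and the WPRE. The construct is intended for overexpressing ZNF444 in mammalian cells, alone or in pooled screens, where barcode readout identifies which factor each cell received, as in directed-differentiation studies.
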