Features (pLannotate 1.2.2; 31 found; start..end, strand, type, name):
      5..231     +  promoter       RSV promoter: Rous sarcoma virus enhancer/promoter
    232..412     +  LTR            5' LTR (truncated): truncated 5' long terminal repeat (LTR) from HIV-1
    459..584     +  misc_feature   HIV-1 Ψ: packaging signal of human immunodeficiency virus type 1
    568..931     +  CDS            HIV-1 gag (fragment): gag protein from human immunodeficiency virus 1; gag
   1077..1310    +  misc_feature   RRE: The Rev response element (RRE) of HIV-1 allows for Rev-dependent mRNA export from the nucleus to the cytoplasm.
   1687..1713    +  CDS            Rev (fragment): human immunodeficiency virus 1 (HIV-1) Rev protein; rev; enhances nuclear export of unspliced and incompletely spliced viral mRNAs
   1720..1743    +  promoter       SV40 promoter (fragment): SV40 early promoter
   1744..1815    +  promoter       SV40 promoter (fragment): SV40 enhancer and early promoter
   1839..1974    +  rep_origin     SV40 ori: SV40 origin of replication
   2020..2616    +  CDS            PuroR (fragment): puromycin N-acetyltransferase; pac from Streptomyces; confers resistance to puromycin
   2665..2782    +  misc_feature   cPPT/CTS: central polypurine tract and central termination sequence of HIV-1
   2847..2913    +  CDS            small t antigen (fragment): SV40 (simian virus 40) small t antigen
   2920..4098    +  promoter       EF-1α promoter: strong constitutive promoter for human elongation factor EF-1α
   4115..5095    +  CDS            ZNF444: ZN444_HUMAN - Also known as EZF2, ZSCAN17. Experimental evidence at protein level: Swiss-Prot protein existence level 1. Transcriptional regulator. Binds to the 5'-flanking critical region of the SCARF1 promoter. From Homo sapiens (Human).
   5111..5164    +  promoter       U6 promoter (fragment): RNA polymerase III promoter for human U6 snRNA
   5206..5794    +  misc_feature   WPRE: woodchuck hepatitis virus posttranscriptional regulatory element
   5845..5864    +  misc_feature   cPPT/CTS (fragment): central polypurine tract and central termination sequence of HIV-1
   5866..6099    +  LTR            3' LTR (ΔU3): self-inactivating 3' long terminal repeat (LTR) from HIV-1
   6177..6298    +  polyA_signal   SV40 poly(A) signal: SV40 polyadenylation signal
   6338..6473    +  rep_origin     SV40 ori: SV40 origin of replication
   6494..6512    -  promoter       T7 promoter: promoter for bacteriophage T7 RNA polymerase
   6520..6675    +  CDS            lacZα (fragment): LacZα fragment of β-galactosidase; lacZ fragment
   6680..7108    +  rep_origin     f1 ori (sequence partly withheld): f1 bacteriophage origin of replication; arrow indicates direction of (+) strand synthesis
   7161..7265    +  promoter       AmpR promoter: bla
   7266..8126    +  CDS            AmpR: β-lactamase; bla; confers resistance to ampicillin, carbenicillin, and related antibiotics
   8297..8885    +  rep_origin     ori: high-copy-number ColE1/pMB1/pBR322/pUC origin of replication
   9068..9160    +  CDS            lacI (fragment): lac repressor; lacI; The lac repressor binds to the lac operator to inhibit transcription in E. coli. This inhibition can be relieved by adding lactose or isopropyl-β-D-thiogalactopyranoside (IPTG).
   9173..9194    +  protein_bind   CAP binding site: CAP binding activates transcription in the presence of cAMP. E. coli catabolite activator protein
   9209..9239    +  promoter       lac promoter: promoter for the E. coli lac operon
   9247..9263    +  protein_bind   lac operator: The lac repressor binds to the lac operator to inhibit transcription in E. coli. This inhibition can be relieved by adding lactose or isopropyl-β-D-thiogalactopyranoside (IPTG). lac repressor encoded by lacI
   9308..9326    +  promoter       T3 promoter: promoter for bacteriophage T3 RNA polymerase
>Addgene plasmid #144227 | TFORF2751 | addgene full sequence | sequence record 404108 | Addgene NGS Result
TTAATGTAGTCTTATGCAATACTCTTGTAGTCTTGCAACATGGTAACGATGAGTTAGCAACATGCCTTAC
AAGGAGAGAAAAAGCACCGTGCATGCCGATTGGTGGAAGTAAGGTGGTACGATCGTGCCTTATTAGGAAG
GCAACAGACGGGTCTGACATGGATTGGACGAACCACTGAATTGCCGCATTGCAGAGATATTGTATTTAAG
TGCCTAGCTCGATACATAAACGGGTCTCTCTGGTTAGACCAGATCTGAGCCTGGGAGCTCTCTGGCTAAC
TAGGGAACCCACTGCTTAAGCCTCAATAAAGCTTGCCTTGAGTGCTTCAAGTAGTGTGTGCCCGTCTGTT
GTGTGACTCTGGTAACTAGAGATCCCTCAGACCCTTTTAGTCAGTGTGGAAAATCTCTAGCAGTGGCGCC
CGAACAGGGACTTGAAAGCGAAAGGGAAACCAGAGGAGCTCTCTCGACGCAGGACTCGGCTTGCTGAAGC
GCGCACGGCAAGAGGCGAGGGGCGGCGACTGGTGAGTACGCCAAAAATTTTGACTAGCGGAGGCTAGAAG
GAGAGAGATGGGTGCGAGAGCGTCAGTATTAAGCGGGGGAGAATTAGATCGCGATGGGAAAAAATTCGGT
TAAGGCCAGGGGGAAAGAAAAAATATAAATTAAAACATATAGTATGGGCAAGCAGGGAGCTAGAACGATT
CGCAGTTAATCCTGGCCTGTTAGAAACATCAGAAGGCTGTAGACAAATACTGGGACAGCTACAACCATCC
CTTCAGACAGGATCAGAAGAACTTAGATCATTATATAATACAGTAGCAACCCTCTATTGTGTGCATCAAA
GGATAGAGATAAAAGACACCAAGGAAGCTTTAGACAAGATAGAGGAAGAGCAAAACAAAAGTAAGACCAC
CGCACAGCAAGCGGCCGCTGATCTTCAGACCTGGAGGAGGAGATATGAGGGACAATTGGAGAAGTGAATT
ATATAAATATAAAGTAGTAAAAATTGAACCATTAGGAGTAGCACCCACCAAGGCAAAGAGAAGAGTGGTG
CAGAGAGAAAAAAGAGCAGTGGGAATAGGAGCTTTGTTCCTTGGGTTCTTGGGAGCAGCAGGAAGCACTA
TGGGCGCAGCGTCAATGACGCTGACGGTACAGGCCAGACAATTATTGTCTGGTATAGTGCAGCAGCAGAA
CAATTTGCTGAGGGCTATTGAGGCGCAACAGCATCTGTTGCAACTCACAGTCTGGGGCATCAAGCAGCTC
CAGGCAAGAATCCTGGCTGTGGAAAGATACCTAAAGGATCAACAGCTCCTGGGGATTTGGGGTTGCTCTG
GAAAACTCATTTGCACCACTGCTGTGCCTTGGAATGCTAGTTGGAGTAATAAATCTCTGGAACAGATTTG
GAATCACACGACCTGGATGGAGTGGGACAGAGAAATTAACAATTACACAAGCTTAATACACTCCTTAATT
GAAGAATCGCAAAACCAGCAAGAAAAGAATGAACAAGAATTATTGGAATTAGATAAATGGGCAAGTTTGT
GGAATTGGTTTAACATAACAAATTGGCTGTGGTATATAAAATTATTCATAATGATAGTAGGAGGCTTGGT
AGGTTTAAGAATAGTTTTTGCTGTACTTTCTATAGTGAATAGAGTTAGGCAGGGATATTCACCATTATCG
TTTCAGACCCACCTCCCAACCCCGAGGGGACCCATGCATTGCATCTCAATTAGTCAGCAACCAGGTGTGG
AAAGTCCCCAGGCTCCCCAGCAGGCAGAAGTATGCAAAGCATGCGTCTCAATTAGTCAGCAACCATAGTC
CCGCCCCTAACTCCGCCCATCCCGCCCCTAACTCCGCCCAGTTCCGCCCATTCTCCGCCCCATGGCTGAC
TAATTTTTTTTATTTATGCAGAGGCCGAGGCCGCCTCGGCCTCTGAGCTATTCCAGAAGTAGTGAGGAGG
CTTTTTTGGAGGCCTAGGCTTTTGCAAAAAGCTTTCTAGAGGTACCACCGGAGCTTACCATGACCGAGTA
CAAGCCCACGGTGCGCCTCGCCACCCGCGACGACGTCCCCAGGGCCGTACGCACCCTCGCCGCCGCGTTC
GCCGACTACCCCGCCACGCGCCACACCGTCGATCCGGACCGCCACATCGAGCGGGTCACCGAGCTGCAAG
AACTCTTCCTCACGCGCGTCGGGCTCGACATCGGCAAGGTGTGGGTCGCGGACGACGGCGCCGCCGTGGC
GGTCTGGACCACGCCGGAGAGCGTCGAAGCGGGGGCGGTGTTCGCCGAGATCGGCCCGCGCATGGCCGAG
TTGAGCGGTTCCCGGCTGGCCGCGCAGCAACAGATGGAAGGCCTCCTGGCGCCGCACCGGCCCAAGGAGC
CCGCGTGGTTCCTGGCCACCGTCGGCGTCTCGCCCGACCACCAGGGCAAGGGTCTGGGCAGCGCCGTCGT
GCTCCCCGGAGTGGAGGCGGCCGAGCGCGCCGGGGTGCCCGCCTTCCTGGAGACCTCCGCGCCCCGCAAC
CTCCCCTTCTACGAGCGGCTCGGCTTCACCGTCACCGCCGACGTCGAGGTGCCCGAAGGACCGCGCACCT
GGTGCATGACCCGCAAGCCCGGTGCCAGTTAACGAATTCTAGATCTTGAGACAAATGGCAGTATTCATCC
ACAATTTTAAAAGAAAAGGGGGGATTGGGGGGTACAGTGCAGGGGAAAGAATAGTAGACATAATAGCAAC
AGACATACAAACTAAAGAATTACAAAAACAAATTACAAAAATTCAAAATTTTCGGGTTTATTACAGGGAC
AGCAGAGATCCACTTTGGCGCCGGCTCGAGGCCTGCAGGTGCAAAGATGGATAAAGTTTTAAACAGAGAG
GAATCTTTGCAGCTAATGGACCTTCTAGGTCTTGAAAGGAGTGGGAATTGGCTCCGGTGCCCGTCAGTGG
GCAGAGCGCACATCGCCCACAGTCCCCGAGAAGTTGGGGGGAGGGGTCGGCAATTGAACCGGTGCCTAGA
GAAGGTGGCGCGGGGTAAACTGGGAAAGTGATGTCGTGTACTGGCTCCGCCTTTTTCCCGAGGGTGGGGG
AGAACCGTATATAAGTGCAGTAGTCGCCGTGAACGTTCTTTTTCGCAACGGGTTTGCCGCCAGAACACAG
GTAAGTGCCGTGTGTGGTTCCCGCGGGCCTGGCCTCTTTACGGGTTATGGCCCTTGCGTGCCTTGAATTA
CTTCCACCTGGCTGCAGTACGTGATTCTTGATCCCGAGCTTCGGGTTGGAAGTGGGTGGGAGAGTTCGAG
GCCTTGCGCTTAAGGAGCCCCTTCGCCTCGTGCTTGAGTTGAGGCCTGGCCTGGGCGCTGGGGCCGCCGC
GTGCGAATCTGGTGGCACCTTCGCGCCTGTCTCGCTGCTTTCGATAAGTCTCTAGCCATTTAAAATTTTT
GATGACCTGCTGCGACGCTTTTTTTCTGGCAAGATAGTCTTGTAAATGCGGGCCAAGATCTGCACACTGG
TATTTCGGTTTTTGGGGCCGCGGGCGGCGACGGGGCCCGTGCGTCCCAGCGCACATGTTCGGCGAGGCGG
GGCCTGCGAGCGCGGCCACCGAGAATCGGACGGGGGTAGTCTCAAGCTGGCCGGCCTGCTCTGGTGCCTG
GCCTCGCGCCGCCGTGTATCGCCCCGCCCTGGGCGGCAAGGCTGGCCCGGTCGGCACCAGTTGCGTGAGC
GGAAAGATGGCCGCTTCCCGGCCCTGCTGCAGGGAGCTCAAAATGGAGGACGCGGCGCTCGGGAGAGCGG
GCGGGTGAGTCACCCACACAAAGGAAAAGGGCCTTTCCGTCCTCAGCCGTCGCTTCATGTGACTCCACGG
AGTACCGGGCGCCGTCCAGGCACCTCGATTAGTTCTCGAGCTTTTGGAGTACGTCGTCTTTAGGTTGGGG
GGAGGGGTTTTATGCGATGGAGTTTCCCCACACTGAGTGGGTGGAGACTGAAGTTAGGCCAGCTTGGCAC
TTGATGTAATTCTCCTTGGAATTTGCCCTTTTTGAGTTTGGATCTTGGTTCATTCTCAAGCCTCAGACAG
TGGTTCAAAGTTTTTTTCTTCCATTTCAGGTGTCGTGAGGCTAGCACCGCCACCATGGAGGTGGCGGTGC
CCGTGAAGCAGGAGGCCGAGGGCCTGGCGCTGGACTCCCCGTGGCACCGCTTCCGCCGCTTCCACCTGGG
CGACGCGCCGGGCCCGCGGGAGGCGCTGGGGCTGCTCCGCGCCCTGTGCCGGGACTGGCTGCGGCCCGAG
GTGCACACCAAGGAGCAGATGTTGGAGCTGCTGGTGCTGGAACAGTTCCTGAGCGCGCTGCCCGCCGACA
CGCAGGCCTGGGTGTGCAGCCGGCAGCCGCAGAGCGGGGAGGAGGCGGTGGCCCTGCTGGAGGAGCTCTG
GGGGCCAGCAGCCTCCCCCGATGGGTCGTCAGCAACGAGGGTGCCTCAGGATGTGACGCAGGGCCCTGGG
GCCACAGGTGGAAAGGAGGACAGTGGGATGATTCCCTTAGCAGGCACCGCCCCTGGGGCTGAGGGGCCGG
CGCCTGGGGACTCCCAGGCTGTGCGCCCCTACAAGCAGGAGCCCAGCAGCCCCCCGCTGGCGCCTGGCCT
GCCCGCCTTCCTAGCGGCCCCGGGCACCACGTCCTGCCCCGAGTGCGGCAAAACGTCCCTGAAACCAGCT
CACCTGCTGCGCCACCGGCAGAGCCACTCGGGCGAGAAGCCGCACGCCTGCCCTGAGTGCGGGAAGGCCT
TTCGGCGCAAGGAGCACCTGCGGCGCCACCGCGACACGCACCCCGGCAGCCCCGGCAGCCCCGGGCCCGC
GCTGCGCCCTCTGCCCGCCCGTGAGAAGCCCCACGCGTGCTGCGAGTGTGGCAAGACCTTCTACTGGCGC
GAGCACCTGGTGCGCCACCGCAAGACGCACTCGGGAGCGCGGCCCTTTGCCTGCTGGGAGTGTGGCAAGG
GCTTCGGGCGCCGCGAGCACGTGCTGCGCCACCAGCGCATCCACGGCCGGGCAGCGGCCAGCGCGCAGGG
GGCGGTAGCTCCGGGCCCGGATGGTGGAGGCCCCTTCCCGCCCTGGCCCTTGGGTTAGTAATGAACTAGT
CCGTAACTTGAAAGTATTTCGATTTCTTGGCTTTATATATCTTGTGGAAAGGACGATTTAGTATGGAATG
AGGTCCTTACACGCGTTAAGTCGACAATCAACCTCTGGATTACAAAATTTGTGAAAGATTGACTGGTATT
CTTAACTATGTTGCTCCTTTTACGCTATGTGGATACGCTGCTTTAATGCCTTTGTATCATGCTATTGCTT
CCCGTATGGCTTTCATTTTCTCCTCCTTGTATAAATCCTGGTTGCTGTCTCTTTATGAGGAGTTGTGGCC
CGTTGTCAGGCAACGTGGCGTGGTGTGCACTGTGTTTGCTGACGCAACCCCCACTGGTTGGGGCATTGCC
ACCACCTGTCAGCTCCTTTCCGGGACTTTCGCTTTCCCCCTCCCTATTGCCACGGCGGAACTCATCGCCG
CCTGCCTTGCCCGCTGCTGGACAGGGGCTCGGCTGTTGGGCACTGACAATTCCGTGGTGTTGTCGGGGAA
ATCATCGTCCTTTCCTTGGCTGCTCGCCTGTGTTGCCACCTGGATTCTGCGCGGGACGTCCTTCTGCTAC
GTCCCTTCGGCCCTCAATCCAGCGGACCTTCCTTCCCGCGGCCTGCTGCCGGCTCTGCGGCCTCTTCCGC
GTCTTCGCCTTCGCCCTCAGACGAGTCGGATCTCCCTTTGGGCCGCCTCCCCGCGTCGACTTTAAGACCA
ATGACTTACAAGGCAGCTGTAGATCTTAGCCACTTTTTAAAAGAAAAGGGGGGACTGGAAGGGCTAATTC
ACTCCCAACGAAGACAAGATCTGCTTTTTGCTTGTACTGGGTCTCTCTGGTTAGACCAGATCTGAGCCTG
GGAGCTCTCTGGCTAACTAGGGAACCCACTGCTTAAGCCTCAATAAAGCTTGCCTTGAGTGCTTCAAGTA
GTGTGTGCCCGTCTGTTGTGTGACTCTGGTAACTAGAGATCCCTCAGACCCTTTTAGTCAGTGTGGAAAA
TCTCTAGCAGTACGTATAGTAGTTCATGTCATCTTATTATTCAGTATTTATAACTTGCAAAGAAATGAAT
ATCAGAGAGTGAGAGGAACTTGTTTATTGCAGCTTATAATGGTTACAAATAAAGCAATAGCATCACAAAT
TTCACAAATAAAGCATTTTTTTCACTGCATTCTAGTTGTGGTTTGTCCAAACTCATCAATGTATCTTATC
ATGTCTGGCTCTAGCTATCCCGCCCCTAACTCCGCCCATCCCGCCCCTAACTCCGCCCAGTTCCGCCCAT
TCTCCGCCCCATGGCTGACTAATTTTTTTTATTTATGCAGAGGCCGAGGCCGCCTCGGCCTCTGAGCTAT
TCCAGAAGTAGTGAGGAGGCTTTTTTGGAGGCCTAGGGACGTACCCAATTCGCCCTATAGTGAGTCGTAT
TACGCGCGCTCACTGGCCGTCGTTTTACAACGTCGTGACTGGGAAAACCCTGGCGTTACCCAACTTAATC
GCCTTGCAGCACATCCCCCTTTCGCCAGCTGGCGTAATAGCGAAGAGGCCCGCACCGATCGCCCTTCCCA
ACAGTTGCGCAGCCTGAATGGCGAATGGG
[124 nt withheld, positions 6680-6803]
C
[91 nt withheld, positions 6805-6895]
A
[49 nt withheld, positions 6897-6945]
CCTTTGACGTTGGAGTCCACGTTCTTT
[37 nt withheld, positions 6973-7009]
ACCCTATCTCGGTCTATTCTTTTGATTTATAAGGGATTTTGCCGATTTCGGCCTATTGGTTAAAAAATGA
GCTGATTTAACAAAAATTTAACGCGAATTTTAACAAAATATTAACGCTTACAATTTAGGTGGCACTTTTC
GGGGAAATGTGCGCGGAACCCCTATTTGTTTATTTTTCTAAATACATTCAAATATGTATCCGCTCATGAG
ACAATAACCCTGATAAATGCTTCAATAATATTGAAAAAGGAAGAGTATGAGTATTCAACATTTCCGTGTC
GCCCTTATTCCCTTTTTTGCGGCATTTTGCCTTCCTGTTTTTGCTCACCCAGAAACGCTGGTGAAAGTAA
AAGATGCTGAAGATCAGTTGGGTGCACGAGTGGGTTACATCGAACTGGATCTCAACAGCGGTAAGATCCT
TGAGAGTTTTCGCCCCGAAGAACGTTTTCCAATGATGAGCACTTTTAAAGTTCTGCTATGTGGCGCGGTA
TTATCCCGTATTGACGCCGGGCAAGAGCAACTCGGTCGCCGCATACACTATTCTCAGAATGACTTGGTTG
AGTACTCACCAGTCACAGAAAAGCATCTTACGGATGGCATGACAGTAAGAGAATTATGCAGTGCTGCCAT
AACCATGAGTGATAACACTGCGGCCAACTTACTTCTGACAACGATCGGAGGACCGAAGGAGCTAACCGCT
TTTTTGCACAACATGGGGGATCATGTAACTCGCCTTGATCGTTGGGAACCGGAGCTGAATGAAGCCATAC
CAAACGACGAGCGTGACACCACGATGCCTGTAGCAATGGCAACAACGTTGCGCAAACTATTAACTGGCGA
ACTACTTACTCTAGCTTCCCGGCAACAATTAATAGACTGGATGGAGGCGGATAAAGTTGCAGGACCACTT
CTGCGCTCGGCCCTTCCGGCTGGCTGGTTTATTGCTGATAAATCTGGAGCCGGTGAGCGTGGGTCTCGCG
GTATCATTGCAGCACTGGGGCCAGATGGTAAGCCCTCCCGTATCGTAGTTATCTACACGACGGGGAGTCA
GGCAACTATGGATGAACGAAATAGACAGATCGCTGAGATAGGTGCCTCACTGATTAAGCATTGGTAACTG
TCAGACCAAGTTTACTCATATATACTTTAGATTGATTTAAAACTTCATTTTTAATTTAAAAGGATCTAGG
TGAAGATCCTTTTTGATAATCTCATGACCAAAATCCCTTAACGTGAGTTTTCGTTCCACTGAGCGTCAGA
CCCCGTAGAAAAGATCAAAGGATCTTCTTGAGATCCTTTTTTTCTGCGCGTAATCTGCTGCTTGCAAACA
AAAAAACCACCGCTACCAGCGGTGGTTTGTTTGCCGGATCAAGAGCTACCAACTCTTTTTCCGAAGGTAA
CTGGCTTCAGCAGAGCGCAGATACCAAATACTGTTCTTCTAGTGTAGCCGTAGTTAGGCCACCACTTCAA
GAACTCTGTAGCACCGCCTACATACCTCGCTCTGCTAATCCTGTTACCAGTGGCTGCTGCCAGTGGCGAT
AAGTCGTGTCTTACCGGGTTGGACTCAAGACGATAGTTACCGGATAAGGCGCAGCGGTCGGGCTGAACGG
GGGGTTCGTGCACACAGCCCAGCTTGGAGCGAACGACCTACACCGAACTGAGATACCTACAGCGTGAGCT
ATGAGAAAGCGCCACGCTTCCCGAAGGGAGAAAGGCGGACAGGTATCCGGTAAGCGGCAGGGTCGGAACA
GGAGAGCGCACGAGGGAGCTTCCAGGGGGAAACGCCTGGTATCTTTATAGTCCTGTCGGGTTTCGCCACC
TCTGACTTGAGCGTCGATTTTTGTGATGCTCGTCAGGGGGGCGGAGCCTATGGAAAAACGCCAGCAACGC
GGCCTTTTTACGGTTCCTGGCCTTTTGCTGGCCTTTTGCTCACATGTTCTTTCCTGCGTTATCCCCTGAT
TCTGTGGATAACCGTATTACCGCCTTTGAGTGAGCTGATACCGCTCGCCGCAGCCGAACGACCGAGCGCA
GCGAGTCAGTGAGCGAGGAAGCGGAAGAGCGCCCAATACGCAAACCGCCTCTCCCCGCGCGTTGGCCGAT
TCATTAATGCAGCTGGCACGACAGGTTTCCCGACTGGAAAGCGGGCAGTGAGCGCAACGCAATTAATGTG
AGTTAGCTCACTCATTAGGCACCCCAGGCTTTACACTTTATGCTTCCGGCTCGTATGTTGTGTGGAATTG
TGAGCGGATAACAATTTCACACAGGAAACAGCTATGACCATGATTACGCCAAGCGCGCAATTAACCCTCA
CTAAAGGGAACAAAAGCTGGAGCTGCAAGC
