>Addgene plasmid #144227 | TFORF2751 | depositor partial sequence | sequence record 284796 | Insert
ACCGCCACCATGGAGGTGGCGGTGCCCGTGAAGCAGGAGGCCGAGGGCCTGGCGCTGGACTCCCCGTGGC
ACCGCTTCCGCCGCTTCCACCTGGGCGACGCGCCGGGCCCGCGGGAGGCGCTGGGGCTGCTCCGCGCCCT
GTGCCGGGACTGGCTGCGGCCCGAGGTGCACACCAAGGAGCAGATGTTGGAGCTGCTGGTGCTGGAACAG
TTCCTGAGCGCGCTGCCCGCCGACACGCAGGCCTGGGTGTGCAGCCGGCAGCCGCAGAGCGGGGAGGAGG
CGGTGGCCCTGCTGGAGGAGCTCTGGGGGCCAGCAGCCTCCCCCGATGGGTCGTCAGCAACGAGGGTGCC
TCAGGATGTGACGCAGGGCCCTGGGGCCACAGGTGGAAAGGAGGACAGTGGGATGATTCCCTTAGCAGGC
ACCGCCCCTGGGGCTGAGGGGCCGGCGCCTGGGGACTCCCAGGCTGTGCGCCCCTACAAGCAGGAGCCCA
GCAGCCCCCCGCTGGCGCCTGGCCTGCCCGCCTTCCTAGCGGCCCCGGGCACCACGTCCTGCCCCGAGTG
CGGCAAAACGTCCCTGAAACCAGCTCACCTGCTGCGCCACCGGCAGAGCCACTCGGGCGAGAAGCCGCAC
GCCTGCCCTGAGTGCGGGAAGGCCTTTCGGCGCAAGGAGCACCTGCGGCGCCACCGCGACACGCACCCCG
GCAGCCCCGGCAGCCCCGGGCCCGCGCTGCGCCCTCTGCCCGCCCGTGAGAAGCCCCACGCGTGCTGCGA
GTGTGGCAAGACCTTCTACTGGCGCGAGCACCTGGTGCGCCACCGCAAGACGCACTCGGGAGCGCGGCCC
TTTGCCTGCTGGGAGTGTGGCAAGGGCTTCGGGCGCCGCGAGCACGTGCTGCGCCACCAGCGCATCCACG
GCCGGGCAGCGGCCAGCGCGCAGGGGGCGGTAGCTCCGGGCCCGGATGGTGGAGGCCCCTTCCCGCCCTG
GCCCTTGGGTTAGTAATGAACTAGTCCGTAACTTGAAAGTATTTCGATTTCTTGGCTTTATATATCTTGT
GGAAAGGACGATTTAGTATGGAATGAGGTCCTTAC
