>Addgene plasmid #144227 | TFORF2751 | depositor partial sequence | sequence record 284797 | Barcode
TTTAGTATGGAATGAGGTCCTTAC
